Addgene plasmid #248140: pFUW-Syb2-I45del
Purpose: Mammalian expression lentiviral vector encoding the wild-type Synaptobrevin2 (Syb2) with I45del deletion
Depositing lab: Ege Kavalali. Depositing organization: Vanderbilt University. Publication: Synaptobrevin-2 disease variants reveal spatial constraints within the presynaptic active zone. Guzikowski NJ, Bagatelas ED, Shin OH, Khan YA, Esquivies L, Alten B, Brunger AT, Kavalali ET. Proc Natl Acad Sci U S A. 2025 Nov 4;122(44):e2507347122. doi: 10.1073/pnas.2507347122. Epub 2025 Oct 30. PubMed 41166419.
Backbone
  Vector backbone: pFUW
  Backbone size w/o insert (bp): 9124
  Vector type: Mammalian Expression
Growth in bacteria
  Bacterial resistance: Ampicillin, 100 μg/mL
  Growth temperature: 37°C
  Growth strain: DH5alpha
  Copy number: High Copy
Gene/Insert
  Gene/Insert name: Syb2-I45del
  Species: R. norvegicus (rat)
  Insert size (bp): 889
  Mutation: I45del
  Entrez Gene: Vamp2 (a.k.a. RATVAMPB, RATVAMPIR, SYB, Syb2)
  Promoter: Ubiquitin
  Cloning method: Restriction Enzyme; 5′ cloning site EcoRI (not destroyed); 3′ cloning site BamHI (not destroyed)
  Sequencing primers: 5′ ttgaaatgtaatcatttgggtc; 3′ aggttgattatcgataagcttg
Resource information
  A portion of this plasmid was derived from a plasmid made by: Dr. David Baltimore
Terms and licenses: Academic/Nonprofit Terms; Industry Terms: Not Available to Industry
How to cite: pFUW-Syb2-I45del was a gift from Ege Kavalali (Addgene plasmid # 248140 ; http://n2t.net/addgene:248140 ; RRID:Addgene_248140)
