[The description below was written by a language model from this plasmid's Addgene catalogue record and pLannotate feature annotations shown in this document.]
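Description:
pFUW-Syb2-I45del is an HIV-1-based lentiviral transfer plasmid built on the pFUW backbone for expressing a disease-associated variant of rat synaptobrevin-2 (Syb2, encoded by Vamp2) in mammalian cells. It is maintained in E. coli through a high-copy ColE1/pUC-type origin and selected with ampicillin via the β-lactamase gene. The backbone also carries an f1 origin and an SV40/EM7-driven bleomycin/Zeocin resistance cassette that lies outside the viral genome. The sequenced record is 9,564 nt.

The viral portion begins with a CMV enhancer/promoter fused to a truncated 5' LTR, which drives transcription of the genomic RNA in packaging cells. This is followed by the Ψ packaging signal with a short gag fragment, the Rev response element for nuclear export of the unspliced transcript, and the cPPT/CTS element that aids nuclear import. An internal human ubiquitin C promoter then drives the Vamp2 coding sequence, cloned between EcoRI and BamHI sites. A WPRE downstream enhances transcript expression, and a truncated 3' LTR and a bGH polyadenylation signal close the cassette. The annotated open reading frame spans 345 nt, shorter than the 889 bp insert size listed in the catalogue, and the record does not explain the difference. No epitope tag or fluorescent reporter is annotated.

The insert carries an in-frame deletion of isoleucine 45 (I45del). The catalogue purpose line calls it "wild-type" Syb2 with this deletion, which presumably means an otherwise unmodified sequence. Synaptobrevin-2 is the major synaptic vesicle SNARE mediating neurotransmitter release. According to the associated publication, the construct belongs to a study of how Syb2 disease variants affect the presynaptic active zone.
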