Features (pLannotate 1.2.2; 31 found; start..end, strand, type, name):
     30..82      -  misc_feature   bom (fragment): basis of mobility region from pBR322
    237..616     +  enhancer       CMV enhancer: human cytomegalovirus immediate early enhancer
    617..816     +  promoter       CMV promoter: human cytomegalovirus (CMV) immediate early promoter
    834..1014    +  LTR            5' LTR (truncated): truncated 5' long terminal repeat (LTR) from HIV-1
   1061..1186    +  misc_feature   HIV-1 Ψ: packaging signal of human immunodeficiency virus type 1
   1170..1533    +  CDS            HIV-1 gag (fragment): gag protein from human immunodeficiency virus 1; gag
   1679..1912    +  misc_feature   RRE: The Rev response element (RRE) of HIV-1 allows for Rev-dependent mRNA export from the nucleus to the cytoplasm.
   2289..2389    +  CDS            Rev (fragment): human immunodeficiency virus 1 (HIV-1) Rev protein; rev; enhances nuclear export of unspliced and incompletely spliced viral mRNAs
   2439..2556    +  misc_feature   cPPT/CTS: central polypurine tract and central termination sequence of HIV-1
   2621..3832    +  promoter       UbC promoter: human ubiquitin C promoter
   3843..3865    -  misc_feature   MCS (fragment): pUC18/19 multiple cloning site
   3872..4216    +  CDS            Vamp2: VAMP2_MOUSE - Also known as Syb2. Experimental evidence at protein level: Swiss-Prot protein existence level 1. Involved in the targeting and/or fusion of transport vesicles to their target membrane (PubMed:9430681). Major SNARE protein of synaptic vesicles which mediates fusion of synaptic vesicles to release neurotransmitters. Essential for fast vesicular exocytosis and activity-dependent neurotransmitter release as well as fast endocytosis that mediates rapid reuse of synaptic vesicles (PubMed:15475946). Modulates the gating characteristics of the delayed rectifier voltage- dependent potass
   4232..4255    +  misc_feature   MCS (fragment): pBluescript multiple cloning site
   4255..4843    +  misc_feature   WPRE: woodchuck hepatitis virus posttranscriptional regulatory element
   4780..5361    +  CDS            nef (fragment): NEF_HV1H2 - Experimental evidence at protein level: Swiss-Prot protein existence level 1. Extracellular Nef protein targets CD4(+) T-lymphocytes for apoptosis by interacting with CXCR4 surface receptors. From Human immunodeficiency virus type 1 group M subtype B (isolate HXB2) (HIV-1).
   5368..5548    +  LTR            5' LTR (truncated): truncated 5' long terminal repeat (LTR) from HIV-1
   5580..5804    +  polyA_signal   bGH poly(A) signal: bovine growth hormone polyadenylation signal
   5808..5829    +  promoter       SV40 promoter (fragment): SV40 enhancer and early promoter
   5850..6278    +  rep_origin     f1 ori (sequence partly withheld): f1 bacteriophage origin of replication; arrow indicates direction of (+) strand synthesis
   6292..6621    +  promoter       SV40 promoter: SV40 enhancer and early promoter
   6669..6716    +  promoter       EM7 promoter: synthetic bacterial promoter&nbsp
   6735..7109    +  CDS            BleoR: antibiotic-binding protein; Sh ble from Streptoalloteichus hindustanus; confers resistance to bleomycin, phleomycin, and Zeocin™
   7119..7244    +  CDS            ble (fragment): BLE_KLEPN - Experimental evidence at protein level: Swiss-Prot protein existence level 1. Binding protein with a strong affinity to the bleomycin family of antibiotics. Binds to CL990; an antimitotic-antibiotic compound. From Klebsiella pneumoniae.
   7239..7360    +  polyA_signal   SV40 poly(A) signal: SV40 polyadenylation signal
   7433..7449    -  protein_bind   lac operator: The lac repressor binds to the lac operator to inhibit transcription in E. coli. This inhibition can be relieved by adding lactose or isopropyl-β-D-thiogalactopyranoside (IPTG). lac repressor encoded by lacI
   7457..7487    -  promoter       lac promoter: promoter for the E. coli lac operon
   7502..7523    -  protein_bind   CAP binding site: CAP binding activates transcription in the presence of cAMP. E. coli catabolite activator protein
   7536..7628    -  CDS            lacI (fragment): lac repressor; lacI; The lac repressor binds to the lac operator to inhibit transcription in E. coli. This inhibition can be relieved by adding lactose or isopropyl-β-D-thiogalactopyranoside (IPTG).
   7811..8399    -  rep_origin     ori: high-copy-number ColE1/pMB1/pBR322/pUC origin of replication
   8570..9430    -  CDS            AmpR: β-lactamase; bla; confers resistance to ampicillin, carbenicillin, and related antibiotics
   9431..9535    -  promoter       AmpR promoter: bla
>Addgene plasmid #248140 | pFUW-Syb2-I45del | addgene full sequence | sequence record 493382 | Addgene NGS Result
TCGACGGATCGGGAGATCTCCCGATCCCCTATGGTGCACTCTCAGTACAATCTGCTCTGATGCCGCATAG
TTAAGCCAGTATCTGCTCCCTGCTTGTGTGTTGGAGGTCGCTGAGTAGTGCGCGAGCAAAATTTAAGCTA
CAACAAGGCAAGGCTTGACCGACAATTGCATGAAGAATCTGCTTAGGGTTAGGCGTTTTGCGCTGCTTCG
CGATGTACGGGCCAGATATACGCGTTGACATTGATTATTGACTAGTTATTAATAGTAATCAATTACGGGG
TCATTAGTTCATAGCCCATATATGGAGTTCCGCGTTACATAACTTACGGTAAATGGCCCGCCTGGCTGAC
CGCCCAACGACCCCCGCCCATTGACGTCAATAATGACGTATGTTCCCATAGTAACGCCAATAGGGACTTT
CCATTGACGTCAATGGGTGGAGTATTTACGGTAAACTGCCCACTTGGCAGTACATCAAGTGTATCATATG
CCAAGTACGCCCCCTATTGACGTCAATGACGGTAAATGGCCCGCCTGGCATTATGCCCAGTACATGACCT
TATGGGACTTTCCTACTTGGCAGTACATCTACGTATTAGTCATCGCTATTACCATGGTGATGCGGTTTTG
GCAGTACATCAATGGGCGTGGATAGCGGTTTGACTCACGGGGATTTCCAAGTCTCCACCCCATTGACGTC
AATGGGAGTTTGTTTTGGCACCAAAATCAACGGGACTTTCCAAAATGTCGTAACAACTCCGCCCCATTGA
CGCAAATGGGCGGTAGGCGTGTACGGTGGGAGGTCTATATAAGCAGCGCGTTTTGCCTGTACTGGGTCTC
TCTGGTTAGACCAGATCTGAGCCTGGGAGCTCTCTGGCTAACTAGGGAACCCACTGCTTAAGCCTCAATA
AAGCTTGCCTTGAGTGCTTCAAGTAGTGTGTGCCCGTCTGTTGTGTGACTCTGGTAACTAGAGATCCCTC
AGACCCTTTTAGTCAGTGTGGAAAATCTCTAGCAGTGGCGCCCGAACAGGGACTTGAAAGCGAAAGGGAA
ACCAGAGGAGCTCTCTCGACGCAGGACTCGGCTTGCTGAAGCGCGCACGGCAAGAGGCGAGGGGCGGCGA
CTGGTGAGTACGCCAAAAATTTTGACTAGCGGAGGCTAGAAGGAGAGAGATGGGTGCGAGAGCGTCAGTA
TTAAGCGGGGGAGAATTAGATCGCGATGGGAAAAAATTCGGTTAAGGCCAGGGGGAAAGAAAAAATATAA
ATTAAAACATATAGTATGGGCAAGCAGGGAGCTAGAACGATTCGCAGTTAATCCTGGCCTGTTAGAAACA
TCAGAAGGCTGTAGACAAATACTGGGACAGCTACAACCATCCCTTCAGACAGGATCAGAAGAACTTAGAT
CATTATATAATACAGTAGCAACCCTCTATTGTGTGCATCAAAGGATAGAGATAAAAGACACCAAGGAAGC
TTTAGACAAGATAGAGGAAGAGCAAAACAAAAGTAAGACCACCGCACAGCAAGCGGCCGCTGATCTTCAG
ACCTGGAGGAGGAGATATGAGGGACAATTGGAGAAGTGAATTATATAAATATAAAGTAGTAAAAATTGAA
CCATTAGGAGTAGCACCCACCAAGGCAAAGAGAAGAGTGGTGCAGAGAGAAAAAAGAGCAGTGGGAATAG
GAGCTTTGTTCCTTGGGTTCTTGGGAGCAGCAGGAAGCACTATGGGCGCAGCGTCAATGACGCTGACGGT
ACAGGCCAGACAATTATTGTCTGGTATAGTGCAGCAGCAGAACAATTTGCTGAGGGCTATTGAGGCGCAA
CAGCATCTGTTGCAACTCACAGTCTGGGGCATCAAGCAGCTCCAGGCAAGAATCCTGGCTGTGGAAAGAT
ACCTAAAGGATCAACAGCTCCTGGGGATTTGGGGTTGCTCTGGAAAACTCATTTGCACCACTGCTGTGCC
TTGGAATGCTAGTTGGAGTAATAAATCTCTGGAACAGATTTGGAATCACACGACCTGGATGGAGTGGGAC
AGAGAAATTAACAATTACACAAGCTTAATACACTCCTTAATTGAAGAATCGCAAAACCAGCAAGAAAAGA
ATGAACAAGAATTATTGGAATTAGATAAATGGGCAAGTTTGTGGAATTGGTTTAACATAACAAATTGGCT
GTGGTATATAAAATTATTCATAATGATAGTAGGAGGCTTGGTAGGTTTAAGAATAGTTTTTGCTGTACTT
TCTATAGTGAATAGAGTTAGGCAGGGATATTCACCATTATCGTTTCAGACCCACCTCCCAACCCCGAGGG
GACCCGACAGGCCCGAAGGAATAGAAGAAGAAGGTGGAGAGAGAGACAGAGACAGATCCATTCGATTAGT
GAACGGATCGGCACTGCGTGCGCCAATTCTGCAGACAAATGGCAGTATTCATCCACAATTTTAAAAGAAA
AGGGGGGATTGGGGGGTACAGTGCAGGGGAAAGAATAGTAGACATAATAGCAACAGACATACAAACTAAA
GAATTACAAAAACAAATTACAAAAATTCAAAATTTTCGGGTTTATTACAGGGACAGCAGAGATCCAGTTT
GGTTAATTAACCCGTGTCGGCTCCAGATCTGGCCTCCGCGCCGGGTTTTGGCGCCTCCCGCGGGCGCCCC
CCTCCTCACGGCGAGCGCTGCCACGTCAGACGAAGGGCGCAGCGAGCGTCCTGATCCTTCCGCCCGGACG
CTCAGGACAGCGGCCCGCTGCTCATAAGACTCGGCCTTAGAACCCCAGTATCAGCAGAAGGACATTTTAG
GACGGGACTTGGGTGACTCTAGGGCACTGGTTTTCTTTCCAGAGAGCGGAACAGGCGAGGAAAAGTAGTC
CCTTCTCGGCGATTCTGCGGAGGGATCTCCGTGGGGCGGTGAACGCCGATGATTATATAAGGACGCGCCG
GGTGTGGCACAGCTAGTTCCGTCGCAGCCGGGATTTGGGTCGCGGTTCTTGTTTGTGGATCGCTGTGATC
GTCACTTGGTGAGTAGCGGGCTGCTGGGCTGGCCGGGGCTTTCGTGGCCGCCGGGCCGCTCGGTGGGACG
GAAGCGTGTGGAGAGACCGCCAAGGGCTGTAGTCTGGGTCCGCGAGCAAGGTTGCCCTGAACTGGGGGTT
GGGGGGAGCGCAGCAAAATGGCGGCTGTTCCCGAGTCTTGAATGGAAGACGCTTGTGAGGCGGGCTGTGA
GGTCGTTGAAACAAGGTGGGGGGCATGGTGGGCGGCAAGAACCCAAGGTCTTGAGGCCTTCGCTAATGCG
GGAAAGCTCTTATTCGGGTGAGATGGGCTGGGGCACCATCTGGGGACCCTGACGTGAAGTTTGTCACTGA
CTGGAGAACTCGGTTTGTCGTCTGTTGCGGGGGCGGCAGTTATGGCGGTGCCGTTGGGCAGTGCACCCGT
ACCTTTGGGAGCGCGCGCCCTCGTCGTGTCGTGACGTCACCCGTTCTGTTGGCTTATAATGCAGGGTGGG
GCCACCTGCCGGTAGGTGTGCGGTAGGCTTTTCTCCGTCGCAGGACGCAGGGTTCGGGCCTAGGGTAGGC
TCTCCTGAATCGACAGGCGCCGGACCTCTGGTGAGGGGAGGGATAAGTGAGGCGTCAGTTTCTTTGGTCG
GTTTTATGTACCTATCTTCTTAAGTAGCTGAAGCTCCGGTTTTGAACTATGCGCTCGGGGTTGGCGAGTG
TGTTTTGTGAAGTTTTTTAGGCACCTTTTGAAATGTAATCATTTGGGTCAATATGTAATTTTCAGTGTTA
GACTAGTAAATTGTCCGCTAAATTCTGGCCGTTTTTGGCTTTTTTGTTAGACGAAGCTTGGGCTGCAGGT
CGACTCTAGAGGATCGAATTCATGTCGGCTACCGCTGCCACCGTCCCGCCTGCCGCCCCGGCCGGCGAGG
GTGGCCCCCCTGCACCTCCTCCAAATCTTACCAGTAACAGGAGACTGCAGCAGACCCAGGCCCAGGTGGA
TGAGGTGGTGGACATGAGGGTGAATGTGGACAAGGTCCTGGAGCGAGACCAGAAGCTATCGGAACTGGAT
GATCGCGCAGATGCCCTCCAGGCAGGGGCCTCCCAGTTTGAAACAAGTGCAGCCAAGCTCAAGCGCAAAT
ACTGGTGGAAAAACCTCAAGATGATGATCATCTTGGGAGTGATTTGCGCCATCATCCTCATCATCATCAT
CGTTTACTTCAGCACTTAAGGATCCGTTAACAATTCGATATCAAGCTTATCGATAATCAACCTCTGGATT
ACAAAATTTGTGAAAGATTGACTGGTATTCTTAACTATGTTGCTCCTTTTACGCTATGTGGATACGCTGC
TTTAATGCCTTTGTATCATGCTATTGCTTCCCGTATGGCTTTCATTTTCTCCTCCTTGTATAAATCCTGG
TTGCTGTCTCTTTATGAGGAGTTGTGGCCCGTTGTCAGGCAACGTGGCGTGGTGTGCACTGTGTTTGCTG
ACGCAACCCCCACTGGTTGGGGCATTGCCACCACCTGTCAGCTCCTTTCCGGGACTTTCGCTTTCCCCCT
CCCTATTGCCACGGCGGAACTCATCGCCGCCTGCCTTGCCCGCTGCTGGACAGGGGCTCGGCTGTTGGGC
ACTGACAATTCCGTGGTGTTGTCGGGGAAATCATCGTCCTTTCCTTGGCTGCTCGCCTGTGTTGCCACCT
GGATTCTGCGCGGGACGTCCTTCTGCTACGTCCCTTCGGCCCTCAATCCAGCGGACCTTCCTTCCCGCGG
CCTGCTGCCGGCTCTGCGGCCTCTTCCGCGTCTTCGCCTTCGCCCTCAGACGAGTCGGATCTCCCTTTGG
GCCGCCTCCCCGCATCGATACCGTCGACCTCGAGACCTAGAAAAACATGGAGCAATCACAAGTAGCAATA
CAGCAGCTACCAATGCTGATTGTGCCTGGCTAGAAGCACAAGAGGAGGAGGAGGTGGGTTTTCCAGTCAC
ACCTCAGGTACCTTTAAGACCAATGACTTACAAGGCAGCTGTAGATCTTAGCCACTTTTTAAAAGAAAAG
GGGGGACTGGAAGGGCTAATTCACTCCCAACGAAGACAAGATATCCTTGATCTGTGGATCTACCACACAC
AAGGCTACTTCCCTGATTGGCAGAACTACACACCAGGGCCAGGGATCAGATATCCACTGACCTTTGGATG
GTGCTACAAGCTAGTACCAGTTGAGCAAGAGAAGGTAGAAGAAGCCAATGAAGGAGAGAACACCCGCTTG
TTACACCCTGTGAGCCTGCATGGGATGGATGACCCGGAGAGAGAAGTATTAGAGTGGAGGTTTGACAGCC
GCCTAGCATTTCATCACATGGCCCGAGAGCTGCATCCGGACTGTACTGGGTCTCTCTGGTTAGACCAGAT
CTGAGCCTGGGAGCTCTCTGGCTAACTAGGGAACCCACTGCTTAAGCCTCAATAAAGCTTGCCTTGAGTG
CTTCAAGTAGTGTGTGCCCGTCTGTTGTGTGACTCTGGTAACTAGAGATCCCTCAGACCCTTTTAGTCAG
TGTGGAAAATCTCTAGCAGGGCCCGTTTAAACCCGCTGATCAGCCTCGACTGTGCCTTCTAGTTGCCAGC
CATCTGTTGTTTGCCCCTCCCCCGTGCCTTCCTTGACCCTGGAAGGTGCCACTCCCACTGTCCTTTCCTA
ATAAAATGAGGAAATTGCATCGCATTGTCTGAGTAGGTGTCATTCTATTCTGGGGGGTGGGGTGGGGCAG
GACAGCAAGGGGGAGGATTGGGAAGACAATAGCAGGCATGCTGGGGATGCGGTGGGCTCTATGGCTTCTG
AGGCGGAAAGAACCAGCTGGGGCTCTAGGGGGTATCCCC
[124 nt withheld, positions 5850-5973]
C
[91 nt withheld, positions 5975-6065]
A
[49 nt withheld, positions 6067-6115]
CCTTTGACGTTGGAGTCCACGTTCTTT
[37 nt withheld, positions 6143-6179]
ACCCTATCTCGGTCTATTCTTTTGATTTATAAGGGATTTTGCCGATTTCGGCCTATTGGTTAAAAAATGA
GCTGATTTAACAAAAATTTAACGCGAATTAATTCTGTGGAATGTGTGTCAGTTAGGGTGTGGAAAGTCCC
CAGGCTCCCCAGCAGGCAGAAGTATGCAAAGCATGCATCTCAATTAGTCAGCAACCAGGTGTGGAAAGTC
CCCAGGCTCCCCAGCAGGCAGAAGTATGCAAAGCATGCATCTCAATTAGTCAGCAACCATAGTCCCGCCC
CTAACTCCGCCCATCCCGCCCCTAACTCCGCCCAGTTCCGCCCATTCTCCGCCCCATGGCTGACTAATTT
TTTTTATTTATGCAGAGGCCGAGGCCGCCTCTGCCTCTGAGCTATTCCAGAAGTAGTGAGGAGGCTTTTT
TGGAGGCCTAGGCTTTTGCAAAAAGCTCCCGGGAGCTTGTATATCCATTTTCGGATCTGATCAGCACGTG
TTGACAATTAATCATCGGCATAGTATATCGGCATAGTATAATACGACAAGGTGAGGAACTAAACCATGGC
CAAGTTGACCAGTGCCGTTCCGGTGCTCACCGCGCGCGACGTCGCCGGAGCGGTCGAGTTCTGGACCGAC
CGGCTCGGGTTCTCCCGGGACTTCGTGGAGGACGACTTCGCCGGTGTGGTCCGGGACGACGTGACCCTGT
TCATCAGCGCGGTCCAGGACCAGGTGGTGCCGGACAACACCCTGGCCTGGGTGTGGGTGCGCGGCCTGGA
CGAGCTGTACGCCGAGTGGTCGGAGGTCGTGTCCACGAACTTCCGGGACGCCTCCGGGCCGGCCATGACC
GAGATCGGCGAGCAGCCGTGGGGGCGGGAGTTCGCCCTGCGCGACCCGGCCGGCAACTGCGTGCACTTCG
TGGCCGAGGAGCAGGACTGACACGTGCTACGAGATTTCGATTCCACCGCCGCCTTCTATGAAAGGTTGGG
CTTCGGAATCGTTTTCCGGGACGCCGGCTGGATGATCCTCCAGCGCGGGGATCTCATGCTGGAGTTCTTC
GCCCACCCCAACTTGTTTATTGCAGCTTATAATGGTTACAAATAAAGCAATAGCATCACAAATTTCACAA
ATAAAGCATTTTTTTCACTGCATTCTAGTTGTGGTTTGTCCAAACTCATCAATGTATCTTATCATGTCTG
TATACCGTCGACCTCTAGCTAGAGCTTGGCGTAATCATGGTCATAGCTGTTTCCTGTGTGAAATTGTTAT
CCGCTCACAATTCCACACAACATACGAGCCGGAAGCATAAAGTGTAAAGCCTGGGGTGCCTAATGAGTGA
GCTAACTCACATTAATTGCGTTGCGCTCACTGCCCGCTTTCCAGTCGGGAAACCTGTCGTGCCAGCTGCA
TTAATGAATCGGCCAACGCGCGGGGAGAGGCGGTTTGCGTATTGGGCGCTCTTCCGCTTCCTCGCTCACT
GACTCGCTGCGCTCGGTCGTTCGGCTGCGGCGAGCGGTATCAGCTCACTCAAAGGCGGTAATACGGTTAT
CCACAGAATCAGGGGATAACGCAGGAAAGAACATGTGAGCAAAAGGCCAGCAAAAGGCCAGGAACCGTAA
AAAGGCCGCGTTGCTGGCGTTTTTCCATAGGCTCCGCCCCCCTGACGAGCATCACAAAAATCGACGCTCA
AGTCAGAGGTGGCGAAACCCGACAGGACTATAAAGATACCAGGCGTTTCCCCCTGGAAGCTCCCTCGTGC
GCTCTCCTGTTCCGACCCTGCCGCTTACCGGATACCTGTCCGCCTTTCTCCCTTCGGGAAGCGTGGCGCT
TTCTCATAGCTCACGCTGTAGGTATCTCAGTTCGGTGTAGGTCGTTCGCTCCAAGCTGGGCTGTGTGCAC
GAACCCCCCGTTCAGCCCGACCGCTGCGCCTTATCCGGTAACTATCGTCTTGAGTCCAACCCGGTAAGAC
ACGACTTATCGCCACTGGCAGCAGCCACTGGTAACAGGATTAGCAGAGCGAGGTATGTAGGCGGTGCTAC
AGAGTTCTTGAAGTGGTGGCCTAACTACGGCTACACTAGAAGAACAGTATTTGGTATCTGCGCTCTGCTG
AAGCCAGTTACCTTCGGAAAAAGAGTTGGTAGCTCTTGATCCGGCAAACAAACCACCGCTGGTAGCGGTG
GTTTTTTTGTTTGCAAGCAGCAGATTACGCGCAGAAAAAAAGGATCTCAAGAAGATCCTTTGATCTTTTC
TACGGGGTCTGACGCTCAGTGGAACGAAAACTCACGTTAAGGGATTTTGGTCATGAGATTATCAAAAAGG
ATCTTCACCTAGATCCTTTTAAATTAAAAATGAAGTTTTAAATCAATCTAAAGTATATATGAGTAAACTT
GGTCTGACAGTTACCAATGCTTAATCAGTGAGGCACCTATCTCAGCGATCTGTCTATTTCGTTCATCCAT
AGTTGCCTGACTCCCCGTCGTGTAGATAACTACGATACGGGAGGGCTTACCATCTGGCCCCAGTGCTGCA
ATGATACCGCGAGACCCACGCTCACCGGCTCCAGATTTATCAGCAATAAACCAGCCAGCCGGAAGGGCCG
AGCGCAGAAGTGGTCCTGCAACTTTATCCGCCTCCATCCAGTCTATTAATTGTTGCCGGGAAGCTAGAGT
AAGTAGTTCGCCAGTTAATAGTTTGCGCAACGTTGTTGCCATTGCTACAGGCATCGTGGTGTCACGCTCG
TCGTTTGGTATGGCTTCATTCAGCTCCGGTTCCCAACGATCAAGGCGAGTTACATGATCCCCCATGTTGT
GCAAAAAAGCGGTTAGCTCCTTCGGTCCTCCGATCGTTGTCAGAAGTAAGTTGGCCGCAGTGTTATCACT
CATGGTTATGGCAGCACTGCATAATTCTCTTACTGTCATGCCATCCGTAAGATGCTTTTCTGTGACTGGT
GAGTACTCAACCAAGTCATTCTGAGAATAGTGTATGCGGCGACCGAGTTGCTCTTGCCCGGCGTCAATAC
GGGATAATACCGCGCCACATAGCAGAACTTTAAAAGTGCTCATCATTGGAAAACGTTCTTCGGGGCGAAA
ACTCTCAAGGATCTTACCGCTGTTGAGATCCAGTTCGATGTAACCCACTCGTGCACCCAACTGATCTTCA
GCATCTTTTACTTTCACCAGCGTTTCTGGGTGAGCAAAAACAGGAAGGCAAAATGCCGCAAAAAAGGGAA
TAAGGGCGACACGGAAATGTTGAATACTCATACTCTTCCTTTTTCAATATTATTGAAGCATTTATCAGGG
TTATTGTCTCATGAGCGGATACATATTTGAATGTATTTAGAAAAATAAACAAATAGGGGTTCCGCGCACA
TTTCCCCGAAAAGTGCCACCTGACG
