>Addgene plasmid #248140 | pFUW-Syb2-I45del | depositor partial sequence | sequence record 489235 | Syb2-I45del seq using pFUW 5-sequencing primer (ttgaaatgtaatcatttgggtc)
TTCTGGCCGTTTTTGGCTTTTTTGTTAGACGAAGCTTGGGCTGCAGGTCGACTCTAGAGGATCGAATTCA
TGTCGGCTACCGCTGCCACCGTCCCGCCTGCCGCCCCGGCCGGCGAGGGTGGCCCCCCTGCACCTCCTCC
AAATCTTACCAGTAACAGGAGACTGCAGCAGACCCAGGCCCAGGTGGATGAGGTGGTGGACATGAGGGTG
AATGTGGACAAGGTCCTGGAGCGAGACCAGAAGCTATCGGAACTGGATGATCGCGCAGATGCCCTCCAGG
CAGGGGCCTCCCAGTTTGAAACAAGTGCAGCCAAGCTCAAGCGCAAATACTGGTGGAAAAACCTCAAGAT
GATGATCATCTTGGGAGTGATTTGCGCCATCATCCTCATCATCATCATCGTTTACTTCAGCACTTAAGGA
TCCGTTAACAATTCGATATCAAGCTTATCGATAATCAACCTCTGGATTACAAAATTTGTGAAAGATTGAC
TGGTATTCTTAACTATGTTGCTCCTTTTACGCTATGTGGATACGCTGCTTTAATGCCTTTGTATCATGCT
ATTGCTTCCCGTATGGCTTTCATTTTCTCCTCCTTGTATAAATCCTGGTTGCTGTCTCTTTATGAGGAGT
TGTGGCCCGTTGTCAGGCAACGTGGCGTGGTGTGCACTGTGTTTGCTGACGCAACCCCCACTGGTTGGGG
CATTGCCACCACCTGTCAGCTCCTTTCCGGGACTTTCGCTTTCCCCCTCCCTATTGCCACGGCGGAACTC
ATCGCCGCCTGCCTTGCCCGCTGCTGGACAGGGGCTCGGCTGTTGGGCACTGACAATTCCGTGGTGTTGT
CGGGGAAATCATCGTCCTTT
